>Addgene plasmid #238384 | eOYW003 | addgene full sequence | sequence record 492416 | Addgene NGS Result
GAAGATCCTTTGATCTTTTCTACGGGGTCTGACGCTCAGTGGAACGAAAACTCACGTTAAGGGATTTTGG
TCATGAGATTATCAAAAAGGATCTTCACCTAGATCCTTTTAAATTAAAAATGAAGTTTTAAATCAATCTA
AAGTATATATGAGTAAACTTGGTCTGACAGTTACCAATGCTTAATCAGTGAGGCACCTATCTCAGCGATC
TGTCTATTTCGTTCATCCATAGTTGCCTGACTCCCCGTCGTGTAGATAACTACGATACGGGAGGGCTTAC
CATCTGGCCCCAGTGCTGCAATGATACCGCGAGACCCACGCTCACCGGCTCCAGATTTATCAGCAATAAA
CCAGCCAGCCGGAAGGGCCGAGCGCAGAAGTGGTCCTGCAACTTTATCCGCCTCCATCCAGTCTATTAAT
TGTTGCCGGGAAGCTAGAGTAAGTAGTTCGCCAGTTAATAGTTTGCGCAACGTTGTTGCCATTGCTACAG
GCATCGTGGTGTCACGCTCGTCGTTTGGTATGGCTTCATTCAGCTCCGGTTCCCAACGATCAAGGCGAGT
TACATGATCCCCCATGTTGTGCAAAAAAGCGGTTAGCTCCTTCGGTCCTCCGATCGTTGTCAGAAGTAAG
TTGGCCGCAGTGTTATCACTCATGGTTATGGCAGCACTGCATAATTCTCTTACTGTCATGCCATCCGTAA
GATGCTTTTCTGTGACTGGTGAGTACTCAACCAAGTCATTCTGAGAATAGTGTATGCGGCGACCGAGTTG
CTCTTGCCCGGCGTCAATACGGGATAATACCGCGCCACATAGCAGAACTTTAAAAGTGCTCATCATTGGA
AAACGTTCTTCGGGGCGAAAACTCTCAAGGATCTTACCGCTGTTGAGATCCAGTTCGATGTAACCCACTC
GTGCACCCAACTGATCTTCAGCATCTTTTACTTTCACCAGCGTTTCTGGGTGAGCAAAAACAGGAAGGCA
AAATGCCGCAAAAAAGGGAATAAGGGCGACACGGAAATGTTGAATACTCATACTCTTCCTTTTTCAATAT
TATTGAAGCATTTATCAGGGTTATTGTCTCATGAGCGGATACATATTTGAATGTATTTAGAAAAATAAAC
AAATAGGGGTTCCGCGCACATTTCCCCGAAAAGTGCCACCTGAATTAATTCGAGCTCGCCCAAACATAAC
AGGAAGAAAAATGCCCCGCTGTGGGCGGACAAAATAGTTGGGAACTGGGAGGGGTGGAAATGGAGTTTTT
AAGGATTATTTAGGGAAGAGTGACAAAATAGATGGGAACTGGGTGTAGCGTCGTAAGCTAATACGAAAAT
TAAAAATGACAAAATAGTTTGGAACTAGATTTCACTTATCTGGTTGGCCTGCAGGGGGGGGGGGAAAGCC
ACGTTGTGTCTCAAAATCTCTGATGTTACATTGCACAAGATAAAAATATATCATCATGAACAATAAAACT
GTCTGCTTACATAAACAGTAATACAAGGGGTGTTATGAGCCATATTCAACGGGAAACGTCTTGCTCGAGG
CCGCGATTAAATTCCAACATGGATGCTGATTTATATGGGTATAAATGGGCTCGCGATAATGTCGGGCAAT
CAGGTGCGACAATCTATCGATTGTATGGGAAGCCCGATGCGCCAGAGTTGTTTCTGAAACATGGCAAAGG
TAGCGTTGCCAATGATGTTACAGATGAGATGGTCAGACTAAACTGGCTGACGGAATTTATGCCTCTTCCG
ACCATCAAGCATTTTATCCGTACTCCTGATGATGCATGGTTACTCACCACTGCGATCCCCGGGAAAACAG
CATTCCAGGTATTAGAAGAATATCCTGATTCAGGTGAAAATATTGTTGATGCGCTGGCAGTGTTCCTGCG
CCGGTTGCATTCGATTCCTGTTTGTAATTGTCCTTTTAACAGCGATCGCGTATTTCGTCTCGCTCAGGCG
CAATCACGAATGAATAACGGTTTGGTTGATGCGAGTGATTTTGATGACGAGCGTAATGGCTGGCCTGTTG
AACAAGTCTGGAAAGAAATGCATAAGCTTTTGCCATTCTCACCGGATTCAGTCGTCACTCATGGTGATTT
CTCACTTGATAACCTTATTTTTGACGAGGGGAAATTAATAGGTTGTATTGATGTTGGACGAGTCGGAATC
GCAGACCGATACCAGGATCTTGCCATCCTATGGAACTGCCTCGGTGAGTTTTCTCCTTCATTACAGAAAC
GGCTTTTTCAAAAATATGGTATTGATAATCCTGATATGAATAAATTGCAGTTTCATTTGATGCTCGATGA
GTTTTTCTAATCAGAATTGGTTAATTGGTTGTAACACTGGCAGAGCATTACGCTGACTTGACGGGACGGC
GGCTTTGTTGAATAAATCGAACTTTTGCTGAGTTGAAGGATCAGATCACGCATCTTCCCGACAACGCAGA
CCGTTCCGTGGCAAAGCAAAAGTTCAAAATCACCAACTGGTCCACCTACAACAAAGCTCTCATCAACCGT
GGCTCCCTCACTTTCTGGCTGGATGATGGGGCGATTCAGGCCTGGTATGAGTCAGCAACACCTTCTTCAC
GAGGCAGACCTCAGCGCCCCCCCCCCCCTGCAGGTCGACTAGAGTCGGGGATCCGGTGATTGATTGAGCA
AGCTTTATGCTTGTAAACCGTTTTGTGAAAAAATTTTTAAAATAAAAAAGGGGACCTCTAGGGTCCCCAA
TTAATTAGTAATATAATCTATTAAAGGTCATTCAAAAGGTCATCCACCGGATCAATTCCCCTGCTCGCGC
AGGCTGGGTGCCAAGCTCTCGGGTAACATCAAGGCCCGATCCTTGGAGCCCTTGCCCTCCCGCACGATGA
TCGT
[255 nt withheld, positions 2875-3129]
CGTGGAGACCGAAACCTTGCGCTCGTTCGCCAGCCAGGACAGAAATGCCTCGACTTCGCTGCTGCCCAAG
GTTGCCGGGTGACGCACACCGTGGAAACGGATGAAGGCACGAACCCAGTGGACATAAGCCTGTTCGGTTC
GTAAGCTGTAATGCAAGTAGCGTATGCGCTCACGCAACTGGTCCAGAACCTTGACCGAACGCAGCGGTGG
TAACGGCGCAGTGGCGGTTTTCATGGCTTGTTATGACTGTTTTTTTGGGGTACAGTCTATGCCTCGGGCA
TCCAAGCAGCAAGCGCGTTACGCCGTGGGTCGATGTTTGTGTCTAACAATTCGTTCAAGCCGACGCCGCT
TCGCGGCGCGGCTTAACTCAAGCGTTAGATGCACTAAGCACATAATTGCTCACAGCCAAACTATCAGGTC
AAGTCTGCTTTTATTATTTTTAAGCGTGCATAATAAGCCCTACACAAATTGGGAGATATATCATGAAAGG
CTGGCTTTTTCTTGTTATCGCAATAGTTGGCGAAGTAATCGCAACATCCGCATTAAAATCTAGCGAGGGC
TTTACTAAGCTGATCCGGTGGATGACCTTTTGAATGACCTTTAATAGATTATATTACTAATTAATTGGGG
ACCCTAGAGGTCCCCTTTTTTATTTTAAAAATTTTTTCACAAAACGGTTTACAAGCATAAAGCTTGCTCA
ATCAATCACCGGATCCCGACGGGCCCGGTACCGCGGCCGCGCGAATTCGAGCTCGGTACCATTTATCAGG
GTTATTGTCTCATGAGCGGATACATATTTGAATGTATTTAGAAAAATAAACAAATAGGGGTTCCGCGCAC
ATTTCCCCGAAAAGTGCCACCTGACGTCTAAGAAACCATTATTATCATGACATTAACCTATAAAAATAGG
CGTATCACGAGGCCCTTTCGTCTTCACCTCGAGAACATTACTCGCATCCATTCTCAGGCTGTCTCGTCTC
GTCTCGGAGTTGACAGCTAGCTCAGTCCTAGGGACTATGCTAGCTACTAGAGAAAGAGGAGAAATACTAA
ATGAGCGAGCTGATCAAGGAGAACATGCACATGAAGCTGTACATGGAGGGCACCGTGAACAACCACCACT
TCAAGTGCACATCCGAGGGCGAAGGCAAGCCCTACGAGGGCACCCAGACCATGAAGATCAAGGTGGTCGA
GGGCGGCCCTCTCCCCTTCGCCTTCGACATCCTGGCTACCAGCTTCATGTACGGCAGCAAAGCCTTCATC
AACCACACCCAGGGCATCCCCGACTTCTTTAAGCAGTCCTTCCCTGAGGGCTTCACATGGGAGAGAATCA
CCACATACGAAGACGGGGGCGTGCTGACCGCTACCCAGGACACCAGCTTCCAGAACGGCTGCATCATCTA
CAACGTCAAGATCAACGGGGTGAACTTCCCATCCAACGGCCCTGTGATGCAGAAGAAAACACGCGGCTGG
GAGGCCAACACCGAGATGCTGTACCCCGCTGACGGCGGCCTGAGAGGCCACAGCCAGATGGCCCTGAAGC
TCGTGGGCGGGGGCTACCTGCACTGCTCCTTCAAGACCACATACAGATCCAAGAAACCCGCTAAGAACCT
CAAGATGCCCGGCTTCCACTTCGTGGACCACAGACTGGAAAGAATCAAGGAGGCCGACAAAGAAACGTAC
GTCGAGCAGCACGAGATGGCTGTGGCCAAGTACTGCGACCTCCCTAGCAAACTGGGGCACAGATGAAGGT
GACTCCTGTTGATAGATCCAGTAATGACCTCAGAACTCCATCTGGATTTGTTCAGAACGCTCGGTTGCCG
CCGGGCGTTTTTTATTGGTGAGAATGCTTCCAGGATACATAGATTACCACAACTCCGAGCCCTTCCACCC
CAAGCTAGCTTGGAGGACAAATCCGCCGCTAGGAGCTTGCGGCCGCCTTAAGACGCGTGGATCCCCGGGA
ATTTCGACCCCACGCCCCTCTTTAATACGACGGGCAATTTGCACTTCAGAAAATGAAGAGTTTGCTTTAG
CCATAACAAAAGTCCAGTATGCTTTTTCACAGCATAACTGGACTGATTTCAGTTTACAACTATTCTGTCT
AGTTTAAGACTTTATTGTCATAGTTTAGATCTATTTTGTTCAGTTTAAGACTTTATTGTCCGCCCACACC
CGCTTACGCAGGGCATCCATTTATTACTCAACCGTAACCGATTTTGCCAGGTTACGCGGCTGGTCCTCTA
GAATTCCCATGTCAGCCGTTAAGTGTTCCTGTGTCACTCAAAATTGCTTTGAGAGGCTCTAAGGGCTTCT
CAGTGCGTTACATCCCTGGCTTGTTGTCCACAACCGTTAAACCTTAAAAGCTTTAAAAGCCTTATATATT
CTTTTTTTTCTTATAAAACTTAAAACCTTAGAGGCTATTTAAGTTGCTGATTTATATTAATTTTATTGTT
CAAACATGAGAGCTTAGTACGTGAAACATGAGAGCTTAGTACGTTAGCCATGAGAGCTTAGTACGTTAGC
CATGAGGGTTTAGTTCGTTAAACATGAGAGCTTAGTACGTTAAACATGAGAGCTTAGTACGTGAAACATG
AGAGCTTAGTACGTACTATCAACAGGTTGAACTGCTGATCTTCAGATCCTCTACGCCGGACGCATCGTGG
CCGGATCGGGGGGGGGGGGCGCTCGGTCTTGCCTTGCTCGTCGGTGATGTACTTCACCAGCTCCGCGAAG
TCGCTCTTCTTGATGGAGCGCATGGGGACGTGCTTGGCAATCACGCGCACCCCCCGGCCGTTTTAGCGGC
TAAAAAAGTCATGGCTCTGCCCTCGGGCGGACCACGCCCATCATGACCTTGCCAAGCTCGTCCTGCTTCT
CTTCGATCTTCGCCAGCAGGGCGAGGATCGTGGCATCACCGAACCGCGCCGTGCGCGGGTCGTCGGTGAG
CCAGAGTTTCAGCAGGCCGCCCAGGCGGCCCAGGTCGCCATTGATGCGGGCCAGCTCGCGGACGTGCTCA
TAGTCCACGACGCCCGTGATTTTGTAGCCCTGGCCGACGGCCAGCAGGTAGGCCGACAGGCTCATGCCGG
CCGCCGCCGCCTTTTCCTCAATCGCTCTTCGTTCGTCTGGAAGGCAGTACACCTTGATAGGTGGGCTGCC
CTTCCTGGTTGGCTTGGTTTCATCAGCCATCCGCTTGCCCTCATCTGTTACGCCGGCGGTAGCCGGCCAG
CCTCGCAGAGCAGGATTCCCGTTGAGCACCGCCAGGTGCGAATAAGGGACAGTGAAGAAGGAACACCCGC
TCGCGGGTGGGCCTACTTCACCTATCCTGCCCGGCTGACGCCGTTGGATACACCAAGGAAAGTCTACACG
AACCCTTTGGCAAAATCCTGTATATCGTGCGAAAAAGGATGGATATACCGAAAAAATCGCTATAATGACC
CCGAAGCAGGGTTATGCAGCGGAAAAGCGCTTTCTCATAGCTCACGCTGTAGGTATCTCAGTTCGGTGTA
GGTCGTTCGCTCCAAGCTGGGCTGTGTGCACGAACCCCCCGTTCAGCCCGACCGCTGCGCCTTATCCGGT
AACTATCGTCTTGAGTCCAACCCGGTAAGACACGACTTATCGCCACTGGCAGCAGCCACTGGTAACAGGA
TTAGCAGAGCGAGGTATGTAGGCGGTGCTACAGAGTTCTTGAAGTGGTGGCCTAACTACGGCTACACTAG
AAGAACAGTATTTGGTATCTGCGCTCTGCTGAAGCCAGTTACCTTCGGAAAAAGAGTTGGTAGCTCTTGA
TCCGGCAAACAAACCACCGCTGGTAGCGGTGGTTTTTTTGTTTGCAAGCAGCAGATTACGCGCAGAAAAA
AAGGATCTCAA
Features (pLannotate 1.2.2; 18 found; start..end, strand, type, name):
    171..1031    -  CDS            AmpR: β-lactamase; bla; confers resistance to ampicillin, carbenicillin, and related antibiotics
   1032..1136    -  promoter       AmpR promoter: bla
   1210..1375    +  mobile_element Tn7L: mini-Tn7 element (left end of the Tn7 transposon) Tn7
   1505..2320    +  CDS            KanR: aminoglycoside phosphotransferase; aph(3')-Ia; confers resistance to kanamycin in bacteria or G418 (Geneticin®) in eukaryotes
   2461..2607    +  CDS            TRA2_ECOLX (fragment): Protein predicted: Swiss-Prot protein existence level 4. Required for transposition of transposon Tn903. From Escherichia coli.
   2791..3363    -  CDS            int (fragment) (sequence partly withheld): INT2_ECOLX - Protein inferred from homology: Swiss-Prot protein existence level 3. Putative integrase believed to be involved in the insertion of antibiotic resistance genes into plasmids and transposons. From Escherichia coli.
   3612..3701    +  CDS            qacE (fragment): QACE_ECOLX - Protein inferred from homology: Swiss-Prot protein existence level 3. Multidrug exporter. Is implicated for the resistance to bacteriocidal quaternary ammonium compounds. From Escherichia coli.
   3872..3889    +  misc_feature   MCS (fragment): pUC18/19 multiple cloning site
   3889..3966    -  promoter       AmpR promoter (fragment): bla
   4119..4141    +  promoter       J23119(SpeI) promoter (fragment): bacterial promoter (Registry of Standard Biological Parts BBa J23119) modified to end with an SpeI site
   4180..4872    +  CDS            TurboRFP: TurboRFP is a basic (constitutively fluorescent) orange fluorescent protein published in 2007, derived from Entacmaea quadricolor. It has low acid sensitivity.
   4880..4974    +  terminator     lambda t0 terminator: transcription terminator from phage lambda
   5099..5297    +  mobile_element Tn7R (fragment): mini-Tn7 element (right end of the Tn7 transposon) Tn7
   5379..5767    -  rep_origin     R6K γ ori: γ replication origin from E. coli plasmid R6K; requires the R6K initiator protein pi for replication
   5808..5900    -  CDS            traI (fragment): TRAI6_ECOLX - Experimental evidence at protein level: Swiss-Prot protein existence level 1. The initiation process of transfer DNA synthesis requires the interaction of at least three plasmid-specific components (TraH, I, and J) at the transfer origin resulting in the assembly of a specialised nucleoprotein complex - the relaxosome. Site- and strand-specific cleavage at the transfer origin is dependent on TraI and TraJ. From Escherichia coli.
   5938..6309    -  CDS            traJ: oriT-recognizing protein; traJ
   6342..6451    -  oriT           oriT: incP origin of transfer
   6586..6990    -  rep_origin     ori (fragment): high-copy-number ColE1/pMB1/pBR322/pUC origin of replication
