[The description below was written by a language model from this plasmid's Addgene catalogue record and pLannotate feature annotations shown in this document.]
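Description:
eOYW003 is a bacterial expression plasmid built on the EML002 backbone that carries a constitutive TurboRFP cassette inside a mini-Tn7 transposon. It comes from a DNA part library developed for engineering the nematode-symbiotic bacterium Xenorhabdus griffiniae. The feature table shows an R6K γ origin, which replicates only where the pi initiator protein is supplied. This fits the recorded pir+ propagation strain and low copy number, and means the plasmid would be expected to behave as a suicide vector in hosts lacking pir. A partial ColE1/pUC-type origin fragment is also annotated, but the record gives no indication that it is functional. An IncP oriT with traJ and a traI fragment should allow conjugative mobilisation from a donor strain that provides the remaining transfer functions. Selection is by ampicillin (bla, located outside the transposon ends) and kanamycin (aph(3')-Ia, located between them).

The synthetic insert, UNS1-P2d-U3d-TurboRFP-t0-UNSX, lies between the Tn7L and Tn7R ends together with the kanamycin marker. By its naming it consists of a library promoter (P2d) and a 5' UTR/ribosome-binding part (U3d) driving TurboRFP, an orange-red fluorescent protein derived from Entacmaea quadricolor. The cassette is closed by the lambda t0 terminator and flanked by unique nucleotide sequences used as assembly junctions. A fragment resembling the J23119 constitutive promoter is annotated just upstream of the coding sequence and probably corresponds to P2d. Partial int, qacE and Tn903-related annotations appear to be backbone remnants.

No Tn7 transposase genes are annotated, so transposition would depend on a helper source. The arrangement suits delivery of a selectable, constitutively fluorescent reporter for strain labelling or for characterising the promoter and UTR parts.
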