Addgene plasmid #238384: eOYW003
Purpose: TurboRFP constitutive Golden Gate construct
Depositing lab: Richard Murray. Depositing organization: California Institute of Technology. Publication: A DNA Part Library for Reliable Engineering of the Emerging Model Nematode Symbiotic Bacterium Xenorhabdus griffiniae HGB2511. Larsson EM, Wang OY, Murray RM. ACS Synth Biol. 2025 Oct 17;14(10):4122-4126. doi: 10.1021/acssynbio.5c00414. Epub 2025 Sep 25. PubMed 40998411.
Backbone
  Vector backbone: EML002
  Vector type: Bacterial Expression
Growth in bacteria
  Bacterial resistance: Ampicillin and Kanamycin, 100 & 50 μg/mL
  Growth temperature: 37°C
  Growth strain: pir2+
  Copy number: Low Copy
Gene/Insert
  Gene/Insert name: UNS1-P2d-U3d-TurboRFP-t0-UNSX
  Species: Synthetic
  Cloning method: Gibson Cloning
Terms and licenses: Academic/Nonprofit Terms; Industry Terms: Not Available to Industry
Depositor comments: Please visit https://doi.org/10.1101/2025.06.09.658710 for bioRxiv preprint.
How to cite: eOYW003 was a gift from Richard Murray (Addgene plasmid # 238384 ; http://n2t.net/addgene:238384 ; RRID:Addgene_238384)
